Addgene plasmid #18567: T4 Lysozyme 6004A
Depositing lab: Brian Matthews. Depositing organization: University of Oregon.
Backbone
  Vector backbone: pHS1403
  Backbone size w/o insert (bp): 5000
  Vector type: Bacterial Expression
Growth in bacteria
  Bacterial resistance: Ampicillin, 100 μg/mL
  Growth temperature: 37°C
  Growth strain: DH5alpha
  Copy number: High Copy
Gene/Insert
  Gene/Insert name: T4 Lysozyme (alt name: 6004A)
  Species: Bacteriophage T4
  Insert size (bp): 600
  Mutation: E128A V131A N132A K135A S136A R137A
  GenBank ID: NP_049736
  Entrez Gene: e (a.k.a. T4p123)
  Cloning method: Restriction Enzyme; 5′ cloning site BamHI (not destroyed); 3′ cloning site HindIII (not destroyed)
  Sequencing primers: 5′ na; 3′ GGCGTATCACGAGGCCC
Terms and licenses: Academic/Nonprofit Terms; Industry Terms: Not Available to Industry
Depositor comments: The BamHI site is 27 bp from the ATG and the HindIII site is 115 bp from the stop.
How to cite: T4 Lysozyme 6004A was a gift from Brian Matthews (Addgene plasmid # 18567 ; http://n2t.net/addgene:18567 ; RRID:Addgene_18567)
