[The description below was written by a language model from this plasmid's Addgene catalogue record.]
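Description:
T4 Lysozyme 6004A is a bacterial expression plasmid built on the pHS1403 backbone (about 5 kb without the insert) that carries a mutant version of the bacteriophage T4 lysozyme gene (gene e). It is maintained in E. coli as a high-copy plasmid under ampicillin selection. The record does not state the promoter driving expression, the origin of replication, or any fusion tags, and no feature table is available to fill in those details.

The insert is roughly 600 bp and was cloned by restriction digestion between BamHI and HindIII sites, both of which remain intact. According to the depositor's notes, the BamHI site lies 27 bp from the start codon and the HindIII site 115 bp from the stop codon, so the fragment includes short flanking untranslated regions around the coding sequence and can be excised or transferred as a unit. The encoded protein carries six alanine substitutions: E128A, V131A, N132A, K135A, S136A and R137A. These changes are clustered within a ten-residue stretch of the C-terminal part of the protein, replacing a varied set of charged, polar and hydrophobic side chains with alanine.

T4 lysozyme is a widely used model protein for studying how amino-acid sequence relates to folding, stability and structure. A clustered multiple-alanine variant of this kind fits that sort of work, for example producing recombinant mutant protein in bacteria for comparison with the wild type. The record itself does not specify the intended experiments.
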