>Addgene plasmid #18567 | T4 Lysozyme 6004A | addgene partial sequence | sequence record 24353 | 3primeUP
TACTGAAAAGCCCGCTCATTAGGCGGGCTCAGATCTGCTCATGTTTGACAGCTTATCATCGATAAGCTTC
GGCAATAAATTCTTGATATGTTTTCATATGTTTCCTTTAAATATTTTAATTAGTAATTGTCTATTCAAGT
AATTGTGAATATACTATCACAATTCCAAGAGAAAGTAAACAGCTTTATAGATTTTTATACGCGTCCCAAG
TGCCAGTTCTAAACGTTGTAATGACTCGTTTTGCGCGATTAGGTGTTTGATTATACCATGCAGCTGCAGC
TAAGGCAGCTGCTGCTGCATCCCAGCGTTTTTGTTGAAGCATACGTAAAGAGTTAGTAAATCCTGCCACA
CCGGTTTCTCCCATTTGGAAAACCATATTAATCAATGCACAGCGACGAACCGCATCAAGAGAATCATAAA
CCGGTTTTAATTTAGCATTTCTCAGAATTCCGCGAACAGCAGCATCAACATCCTGATTAAAGAGTTTTTC
AGCCTCATCTTTTGTAATTACACCATTGCAATTACGCCCAATAGCTTTATCTAATTCAGATTTAGCAGCA
TTAAGTGATGGACTTTTTGTAAGCAAATGACCGATGCCAATAGTGTAATAGCCTTCTGTGTCTTTATAGA
TTTTAAGTCTAAGACCTTCATCTATACGTAACATTTCAAATATATTCATAATACCTCCTAAGCATCGATG
GATCCTGTTTCCTGTGTGAAATTGTTATCCGCTCACAATTCCACACATTATACGAGCCGATGATTAATTG
TCACAGGGGGATGGGGAGTAGCTGATCNGNTCCT
